>Addgene plasmid #81274 | pDONR223_B2M_p.M1L | addgene full sequence | sequence record 168333 | Addgene NGS Result
GGCAGTTCCCTACTCTCGCGTTAACGCTAGCATGGATGTTTTCCCAGTCACGACGTTGTAAAACGACGGC
CAGTCTTAAGCTCGGGCCCCAAATAATGATTTTATTTTGACTGATAGTGACCTGTTCGTTGCAACAAATT
GATGAGCAATGCTTTTTTATAATGACAACTTTGTACAAAAAAGTTGGCACCCTGTCTCGCTCCGTGGCCT
TAGCTGTGCTCGCGCTACTCTCTCTTTCTGGCCTGGAGGCT
[297 nt withheld, positions 252-548]
TGATTGCCAACTTTCTTGTACAAAGTTGGCATTATAAGAAAGCATTGCTTATCAATTTGTTGCAACGAAC
AGGTCACTATCAGTCAAAATAAAATCATTATTTGCCATCCAGCTGATATCCCCTATAGTGAGTCGTATTA
CATGGTCATAGCTGTTTCCTGGCAGCTCTGGCCCGTGTCTCAAAATCTCTGATGTTACATTGCACAAGAT
AAAAATATATCATCATGCCTCCTCTAGACCAGCCAGGACAGAAATGCCTCGACTTCGCTGCTACCCAAGG
TTGCCGGGTGACGCACACCGTGGAAACGGATGAAGGCACGAACCCAGTGGACATAAGCCTGTTCGGTTCG
TAAGCTGTAATGCAAGTAGCGTATGCGCTCACGCAACTGGTCCAGAACCTTGACCGAACGCAGCGGTGGT
AACGGCGCAGTGGCGGTTTTCATGGCTTGTTATGACTGTTTTTTTGGGGTACAGTCTATGCCTCGGGCAT
CCAAGCAGCAAGCGCGTTACGCCGTGGGTCGATGTTTGATGTTATGGAGCAGCAACGATGTTACGCAGCA
GGGCAGTCGCCCTAAAACAAAGTTAAACATTATGAGGGAAGCGGTGATCGCCGAAGTATCGACTCAACTA
TCAGAGGTAGTTGGCGTCATCGAGCGCCATCTCGAACCGACGTTGCTGGCCGTACATTTGTACGGCTCCG
CAGTGGATGGCGGCCTGAAGCCACACAGTGATATTGATTTGCTGGTTACGGTGACCGTAAGGCTTGATGA
AACAACGCGGCGAGCTTTGATCAACGACCTTTTGGAAACTTCGGCTTCCCCTGGAGAGAGCGAGATTCTC
CGCGCTGTAGAAGTCACCATTGTTGTGCACGACGACATCATTCCGTGGCGTTATCCAGCTAAGCGCGAAC
TGCAATTTGGAGAATGGCAGCGCAATGACATTCTTGCAGGTATCTTCGAGCCAGCCACGATCGACATTGA
TCTGGCTATCTTGCTGACAAAAGCAAGAGAACATAGCGTTGCCTTGGTAGGTCCAGCGGCGGAGGAACTC
TTTGATCCGGTTCCTGAACAGGATCTATTTGAGGCGCTAAATGAAACCTTAACGCTATGGAACTCGCCGC
CCGACTGGGCTGGCGATGAGCGAAATGTAGTGCTTACGTTGTCCCGCATTTGGTACAGCGCAGTAACCGG
CAAAATCGCGCCGAAGGATGTCGCTGCCGACTGGGCAATGGAGCGCCTGCCGGCCCAGTATCAGCCCGTC
ATACTTGAAGCTAGACAGGCTTATCTTGGACAAGAAGAAGATCGCTTGGCCTCGCGCGCAGATCAGTTGG
AAGAATTTGTCCACTACGTGAAAGGCGAGATCACCAAGGTAGTCGGCAAATAACCCTCGAGCCACCCATG
ACCAAAATCCCTTAACGTGAGTTACGCGTCGTTCCACTGAGCGTCAGACCCCGTAGAAAAGATCAAAGGA
TCTTCTTGAGATCCTTTTTTTCTGCGCGTAATCTGCTGCTTGCAAACAAAAAAACCACCGCTACCAGCGG
TGGTTTGTTTGCCGGATCAAGAGCTACCAACTCTTTTTCCGAAGGTAACTGGCTTCAGCAGAGCGCAGAT
ACCAAATACTGTTCTTCTAGTGTAGCCGTAGTTAGGCCACCACTTCAAGAACTCTGTAGCACCGCCTACA
TACCTCGCTCTGCTAATCCTGTTACCAGTGGCTGCTGCCAGTGGCGATAAGTCGTGTCTTACCGGGTTGG
ACTCAAGACGATAGTTACCGGATAAGGCGCAGCGGTCGGGCTGAACGGGGGGTTCGTGCACACAGCCCAG
CTTGGAGCGAACGACCTACACCGAACTGAGATACCTACAGCGTGAGCTATGAGAAAGCGCCACGCTTCCC
GAAGGGAGAAAGGCGGACAGGTATCCGGTAAGCGGCAGGGTCGGAACAGGAGAGCGCACGAGGGAGCTTC
CAGGGGGAAACGCCTGGTATCTTTATAGTCCTGTCGGGTTTCGCCACCTCTGACTTGAGCGTCGATTTTT
GTGATGCTCGTCAGGGGGGCGGAGCCTATGGAAAAACGCCAGCAACGCGGCCTTTTTACGGTTCCTGGCC
TTTTGCTGGCCTTTTGCTCACATGTTCTTTCCTGCGTTATCCCCTGATTCTGTGGATAACCGTATTACCG
CCTTTGAGTGAGCTGATACCGCTCGCCGCAGCCGAACGACCGAGCGCAGCGAGTCAGTGAGCGAGGAAGC
GGAAGAGCGCCCAATACGCAAACCGCCTCTCCCCGCGCGTTGGCCGATTCATTAATGCAGCTGGCACGAC
AGGTTTCCCGACTGGAAAGCGGGCAGTGAGCGCAACGCAATTAATACGCGTACCGCTAGCCAGGAAGAGT
TTGTAGAAACGCAAAAAGGCCATCCGTCAGGATGGCCTTCTGCTTAGTTTGATGCCTGGCAGTTTATGGC
GGGCGTCCTGCCCGCCACCCTCCGGGCCGTTGCTTCACAACGTTCAAATCCGCTCCCGGCGGATTTGTCC
TACTCAGGAGAGCGTTCACCGACAAACAACAGATAAAACGAAAGGCCCAGTCTTCCGACTGAGCCTTTCG
TTTTATTTGATGCCT
Features (pLannotate 1.2.2; 12 found; start..end, strand, type, name):
     38..74      -  CDS            lacZα (fragment): LacZα fragment of β-galactosidase; lacZ fragment
     91..186     +  protein_bind   attL3: mutant version of attL; recombination site for the Gateway® LR reaction LR Clonase™
    192..548     +  CDS            B2M (sequence partly withheld): B2MG_HUMAN - Experimental evidence at protein level: Swiss-Prot protein existence level 1. Component of the class I major histocompatibility complex (MHC). Involved in the presentation of peptide antigens to the immune system. Exogenously applied M.tuberculosis EsxA or EsxA-EsxB (or EsxA expressed in host) binds B2M and decreases its export to the cell surface (total protein levels do not change), probably leading to defects in class I antigen presentation (PubMed:25356553). From Homo sapiens (Human).
    556..651     -  protein_bind   attL3: mutant version of attL; recombination site for the Gateway® LR reaction LR Clonase™
    670..688     -  promoter       T7 promoter: promoter for bacteriophage T7 RNA polymerase
    878..901     +  promoter       Pc promoter (fragment): intI1 (promoter lies within the coding sequence); class 1 integron promoter
   1077..1133    +  CDS            GmR (fragment): gentamycin acetyltransferase; aacC1; confers resistance to gentamycin
   1140..1931    +  CDS            SmR: aminoglycoside adenylyltransferase (Murphy, 1985); aadA; confers resistance to spectinomycin and streptomycin
   2024..2612    +  rep_origin     ori: high-copy-number ColE1/pMB1/pBR322/pUC origin of replication
   2795..2887    +  CDS            lacI (fragment): lac repressor; lacI; The lac repressor binds to the lac operator to inhibit transcription in E. coli. This inhibition can be relieved by adding lactose or isopropyl-β-D-thiogalactopyranoside (IPTG).
   2942..2969    -  terminator     rrnB T2 terminator: transcription terminator T2 from the E. coli rrnB gene
   3101..3144    +  terminator     rrnB T1 terminator: Escherichia coli rrnB; transcription terminator T1 from the E. coli rrnB gene
