[The description below was written by a language model from this plasmid's Addgene catalogue record and pLannotate feature annotations shown in this document.]
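Description:
pDONR223_B2M_p.M1L is a Gateway entry clone built on the Invitrogen pDONR223 backbone, carrying the human beta-2-microglobulin (B2M) open reading frame with an M1L substitution that replaces the initiator methionine with leucine. It is a small, high-copy bacterial plasmid (the sequenced record is about 3.15 kb) that replicates from a ColE1/pUC-type origin and is selected with spectinomycin through the aadA (SmR) aminoglycoside adenylyltransferase gene. A fragment of the class 1 integron Pc promoter and a remnant of a gentamicin resistance gene lie upstream of that marker. rrnB T1 and T2 terminators are also annotated in the backbone, together with short lacZα and lacI fragments that are cloning leftovers rather than functional genes.

The B2M coding sequence sits between two attL recombination sites. The automated annotation labels both as attL3, but they serve as the flanking attL pair used in the LR Clonase reaction. The insert has no promoter of its own, so the plasmid is not an expression construct. The one nearby T7 promoter lies outside the att-flanked cassette, oriented toward the insert on the opposite strand. The clone is in the "closed" configuration, with a stop codon directly after the ORF, so the protein cannot be fused to a C-terminal tag in the destination vector. B2M is the light chain of the MHC class I complex and is required for peptide antigen presentation. This variant clone belongs to the Target Accelerator Plasmid Collection, assembled for systematic functional testing of rare cancer-associated alleles. Its typical use is to shuttle the mutant ORF by LR recombination into expression vectors of choice for comparison with wild-type B2M.
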