Addgene plasmid #81274: pDONR223_B2M_p.M1L
Purpose: Gateway Donor vector containing B2M , part of the Target Accelerator Plasmid Collection.
Depositing lab: Jesse Boehm & William Hahn & David Root. Depositing organization: Broad Institute. Publication: Systematic Functional Interrogation of Rare Cancer Variants Identifies Oncogenic Alleles. Kim E, Ilic N, Shrestha Y, Zou L, Kamburov A, Zhu C, Yang X, Lubonja R, Tran N, Nguyen C, Lawrence MS, Piccioni F, Bagul M, Doench JG, Chouinard CR, Wu X, Hogstrom L, Natoli T, Tamayo P, Horn H, Corsello SM, Lage K, Root DE, Subramanian A, Golub TR, Getz G, Boehm JS, Hahn WC. Cancer Discov. 2016 Jul;6(7):714-26. doi: 10.1158/2159-8290.CD-16-0160. Epub 2016 May 4. PubMed 27147599.
Backbone
  Vector backbone: pDONR223
  Backbone manufacturer: Invitrogen
  Backbone size w/o insert (bp): 2790
  Vector type: Gateway Entry vector
Growth in bacteria
  Bacterial resistance: Spectinomycin, 50 μg/mL
  Growth temperature: 37°C
  Growth strain: DH5alpha
  Copy number: High Copy
Gene/Insert
  Gene/Insert name: B2M
  Species: H. sapiens (human)
  Mutation: M1L
  GenBank ID: NM_004048.2
  Entrez Gene: B2M (a.k.a. IMD43)
  Promoter: None
  Cloning method: Gateway Cloning
  Sequencing primers: 5′ M13pUC-fwd; 3′ M13-Rev
Terms and licenses: Academic/Nonprofit Terms; Industry Terms: Not Available to Industry
Depositor comments: Closed state: stop codon immediately follows insert
How to cite: pDONR223_B2M_p.M1L was a gift from Jesse Boehm & William Hahn & David Root (Addgene plasmid # 81274 ; http://n2t.net/addgene:81274 ; RRID:Addgene_81274)
