>Addgene plasmid #81274 | pDONR223_B2M_p.M1L | depositor partial sequence | sequence record 154593 | Insert sequence
CTGTCTCGCTCCGTGGCCTTAGCTGTGCTCGCGCTACTCTCTCTTTCTGGCCTGGAGGCT
[297 nt withheld, positions 61-357]
